Addgene plasmid #35237: zgc:111821_L (OZ597)
Depositing lab: Keith Joung. Depositing organization: Massachusetts General Hospital. Publication: Rapid "open-source" engineering of customized zinc-finger nucleases for highly efficient gene modification. Maeder ML, Thibodeau-Beganny S, Osiak A, Wright DA, Anthony RM, Eichtinger M, Jiang T, Foley JE, Winfrey RJ, Townsend JA, Unger-Wallace E, Sander JD, Muller-Lerch F, Fu F, Pearlberg J, Goebel C, Dassie JP, Pruett-Miller SM, Porteus MH, Sgroi DC, Iafrate AJ, Dobbs D, McCray PB, Cathomen T, Voytas DF, Joung JK. Mol Cell. 2008 Jul 25. 31(2):294-301. 10.1016/j.molcel.2008.06.016 PubMed 18657511.
Backbone
  Vector backbone: MG414
  Backbone size w/o insert (bp): 5493
  Vector type: Zebrafish Targeting
Growth in bacteria
  Bacterial resistance: Kanamycin, 50 μg/mL
  Growth temperature: 37°C
  Growth strain: XL1 Blue
  Growth instructions: Requires a bacterial strain such as XL1 Blue, that expresses the lacIq allele of lac repressor
  Copy number: Low Copy
Gene/Insert
  Gene/Insert name: Zinc finger array targeting zgc:111821 (alt name: zgc:111821)
  Species: D. rerio (zebrafish)
  Insert size (bp): 270
  Entrez Gene: zgc:111821 (a.k.a. spp1)
  Cloning method: Restriction Enzyme; 5′ cloning site XbaI (not destroyed); 3′ cloning site BamHI (not destroyed)
  Sequencing primers: 5′ OK.61 GGGTAGTACGATGACGGAACCTGTC
Terms and licenses: Academic/Nonprofit Terms; Industry Terms: Not Available to Industry
Depositor comments: This plasmid encodes a zinc finger array targeting half of a target sequence in the zebrafish gene zgc:111821. Please note that this plasmid does NOT contain the zgc:111821 sequence. Users must order the complementary plasmid zgc:111821_R (OZ598) [Addgene plasmid 35238] in order to create a zinc finger nuclease (ZFN) pair to introduce targeted mutations into this specific zebrafish gene. Users will also need to clone the zinc finger (ZF) insert of this plasmid into a zinc finger nuclease (ZFN) vector to express a FOKI fusion product. Examples of possible ZFN expression vectors that can be used are: pST1374 (Addgene plasmid 13426), pMLM290/292 (Addgene plasmids 21872 & 21873), pMLM800/802 (Addgene plasmids 27202 & 27203). The difference between pMLM800/802 and pMLM290/292 is the length of the “spacer” sequence in the full ZFN target site. If the spacer is 7 bp, scientists should use pMLM800/802. If the spacer is 5 or 6 bps, scientists should use pMLM290/292. pMLM290/292 is identical to pST1374 except that it harbors two mutations in the FokI nuclease domain (Q486E, I499L; aka the “-“ mutation see Miller et al., Nat. Biotech 2007, PMID 17603475) which confers heterodimeric behavior on these domains This zinc finger array was tested for binding activity to the sequence 5'-GCTGCTGCC-3' in a bacterial two hybrid assay, and resulted in 3.61 fold activation. However, this array has not yet been tested for activity as a zinc finger nuclease (i.e. for its ability to induce mutations at the intended locus). Scientists using this zinc finger array in a publication should notify and acknowledge NIH grant number R01 GM088040 in the publication. Other Articles: "Oligomerized pool engineering (OPEN): an 'open-source' protocol for making customized zinc-finger arrays." Maeder ML et al. (Nat Protoc. 2009 Sept 17. 4(10):1471-1501. Pubmed ID: 19798082) "Targeted mutagenesis in zebrafish using customized zinc-finger nucleases." Foley JE et al. (Nat Protoc. 2009 Dec 3. 4(12):1855-1867. Pubmed ID: 20010934)
How to cite: zgc:111821_L (OZ597) was a gift from Keith Joung (Addgene plasmid # 35237 ; http://n2t.net/addgene:35237 ; RRID:Addgene_35237)
