[The description below was written by a language model from this plasmid's Addgene catalogue record.]
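Description:
zgc:111821_L (OZ597) is a low-copy, kanamycin-selected bacterial plasmid built on the 5.5 kb MG414 backbone. It carries a roughly 270 bp engineered zinc finger array designed to recognise the "left" half-site of a target in the zebrafish gene zgc:111821 (also known as spp1). It does not contain any zgc:111821 sequence itself; the insert encodes only the customised DNA-binding domain, produced through the OPEN (Oligomerized Pool Engineering) selection approach. The array sits between XbaI and BamHI sites, both retained, so it can be excised as a cassette. The record specifies a host expressing the lacIq repressor allele, which suggests that expression from the backbone is under lac-type control. However, the promoter, origin of replication and other backbone features are not stated, and no feature table is provided.

The plasmid serves as a source of the zinc finger coding sequence rather than as a ready-to-use nuclease. To generate a functional reagent, the array must be subcloned into a zinc finger nuclease expression vector that fuses it to the FokI cleavage domain. The choice of vector depends on the spacer length of the full target site: one vector set suits 5 or 6 bp spacers and another suits 7 bp spacers. Some of these vectors carry FokI mutations that enforce heterodimeric pairing. The resulting nuclease must be combined with its partner made from the complementary right-half plasmid, zgc:111821_R (OZ598), to introduce targeted mutations at the locus in zebrafish. The array gave 3.61-fold activation against its nine-base-pair half-site in a bacterial two-hybrid assay. It had not been tested for nuclease activity at the intended genomic site at the time of deposit.
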