>Addgene plasmid #35237 | zgc:111821_L (OZ597) | depositor partial sequence | sequence record 42893 | zgc:111821_L (OZ597) sequence 270 bps
TCTAGACCCGGGGAGCGCCCCTTCCAGTGTCGCATTTGCATGCGGAACTTTTCGGACCGTCGTACCTTGG
ACCGTCATACCCGTACTCATACCGGTGAAAAACCGTTTCAGTGTCGGATCTGTATGCGAAATTTCTCCCA
GCGTTCTGACTTGACCCGTCATCTACGTACGCACACCGGCGAGAAGCCATTCCAATGCCGAATATGCATG
CGCAACTTCAGTTTGCGTGCATCTTTGCGTCGTCACCTAAAAACCCACCTGAGGGGATCC
