>Addgene plasmid #35237 | zgc:111821_L (OZ597) | addgene partial sequence | sequence record 44243 | OK-61
TCCAAGCTTTGGCGGCCGCTGACTACAAAGACGATGATGACAAATCTAGACCCGGGGAGCGCCCCTTCCA
GTGTCGCATTTGCATGCGGAACTTTTCGGACCGTCGTACCTTGGACCGTCATACCCGTACTCATACCGGT
GAAAAACCGTTTCAGTGTCGGATCTGTATGCGAAATTTCTCCCAGCGTTCTGACTTGACCCGTCATCTAC
GTACGCACACCGGCGAGAAGCCATTCCAATGCCGAATATGCATGCGCAACTTCAGTTTGCGTGCATCTTT
GCGTCGTCACCTAAAAACCCACCTGAGGGGATCCTCTGCACAGTAGTAACTAGAGACTAGAAAAAGGCCG
ACAAGTCCCGCTCCGCTGAAGATCCTGGCGTAATAGCGAAGAGGCCCGCACCGATCGCCCTTCCCAACAG
TTGCGCAGCCTGAATGGCGAATGGG
[124 nt withheld, positions 446-569]
C
[91 nt withheld, positions 571-661]
A
[49 nt withheld, positions 663-711]
CCTTTGACGTTGGAGTCCACGTTCTTT
[37 nt withheld, positions 739-775]
ACCCTATCTCGGTCTATTCTTTTGATTTATAAGGGATTTTGCCGATTTCGGCCTATTGGTT
